Addgene plasmid #75968: MAPK3 gRNA (BRDN0001147667)
Purpose: 3rd generation lentiviral gRNA plasmid targeting human MAPK3
Depositing lab: John Doench & David Root. Depositing organization: Broad Institute. Publication: Optimized sgRNA design to maximize activity and minimize off-target effects of CRISPR-Cas9. Doench JG, Fusi N, Sullender M, Hegde M, Vaimberg EW, Donovan KF, Smith I, Tothova Z, Wilen C, Orchard R, Virgin HW, Listgarten J, Root DE. Nat Biotechnol. 2016 Jan 18. doi: 10.1038/nbt.3437. PubMed 26780180.
Backbone
  Vector backbone: lentiGuide-Puro
  Backbone manufacturer: Zhang Lab (Addgene plasmid # 52963)
  Vector type: Mammalian Expression, Lentiviral, CRISPR
  Selectable markers: Puromycin
Growth in bacteria
  Bacterial resistance: Ampicillin, 100 μg/mL
  Growth temperature: 37°C
  Growth strain: DH5alpha
  Copy number: High Copy
Gene/Insert
  Gene/Insert name: MAPK3 (alt names: MAPK3; NM_001040056.2)
  gRNA/shRNA sequence: AGTAGGTCTGATGTTCGAAG
  Species: H. sapiens (human)
  Entrez Gene: MAPK3 (a.k.a. ERK-1, ERK1, ERT2, HS44KDAP, HUMKER1A, P44ERK1, P44MAPK, PRKM3, p44-ERK1, p44-MAPK)
  Promoter: hU6
  Cloning method: Unknown
  Sequencing primers: 5′ U6-F; 3′ pS2-R
Terms and licenses: Academic/Nonprofit Terms; Industry Terms: Not Available to Industry
Depositor comments: The gRNA was designed to target the following Genbank reference sequence(s): NM_001040056.2,NM_001109891.1,NM_002746.2. Note that this plasmid does NOT contain Cas9. It should be used in conjunction with lentiCas9-Blast (Addgene #52962) or otherwise with cell lines already expressing Cas9. Browse the full kinome gRNA library at http://www.addgene.org/pooled-library/broadgpp-human-kinome/ or visit http://www.broadinstitute.org/rnai/public/ for detailed protocols and information.
How to cite: MAPK3 gRNA (BRDN0001147667) was a gift from John Doench & David Root (Addgene plasmid # 75968 ; http://n2t.net/addgene:75968 ; RRID:Addgene_75968)
