[The description below was written by a language model from this plasmid's Addgene catalogue record and the feature table of its GenBank file.]
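Description:
MAPK3 gRNA (BRDN0001147667) is a third-generation lentiviral CRISPR guide plasmid of 8,323 bp, built on the lentiGuide-Puro backbone and designed to deliver a single guide RNA against human MAPK3 (ERK1, p44 MAPK). It is propagated in E. coli as a high-copy plasmid through a ColE1/pUC-type origin with ampicillin selection from the bla gene. The backbone also carries an f1 origin, an SV40 origin and poly(A) signal, and residual lac, T7 and T3 promoter elements from the cloning vector.

The viral genome is transcribed from an RSV promoter fused to a truncated HIV-1 5' LTR, which makes packaging Tat-independent. It contains the Psi packaging signal, the RRE for Rev-dependent nuclear export, a cPPT/CTS element and a self-inactivating (Delta-U3) 3' LTR. There are two expression units between the LTRs. A human U6 RNA polymerase III promoter drives the MAPK3-targeting spacer joined to the Streptococcus pyogenes Cas9 gRNA scaffold. Downstream, an EF-1-alpha promoter with its intron A drives puromycin N-acetyltransferase, followed by a WPRE to enhance transcript expression, so transduced mammalian cells can be selected with puromycin.

The plasmid does not encode Cas9, so it must be used with a separate Cas9 vector such as lentiCas9-Blast or in cells that already express Cas9. The guide was designed against three MAPK3 reference transcripts and belongs to a human kinome gRNA collection associated with work on optimised sgRNA design. Its typical use is knockout of MAPK3 in human cells.
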