LOCUS       Exported 8323 bp ds-DNA circular SYN 12-MAY-2021
DEFINITION  3rd generation lentiviral gRNA plasmid targeting human MAPK3.
ACCESSION   .
VERSION     .
KEYWORDS    MAPK3 gRNA (BRDN0001147667)
SOURCE      synthetic DNA construct
  ORGANISM  synthetic DNA construct
REFERENCE   1 (bases 1 to 8323)
  AUTHORS   Doench JG, Fusi N, Sullender M, Hegde M, Vaimberg EW, Donovan KF,
            Smith I, Tothova Z, Wilen C, Orchard R, Virgin HW, Listgarten J,
            Root DE
  TITLE     Optimized sgRNA design to maximize activity and minimize off-target
            effects of CRISPR-Cas9.
  JOURNAL   Nat Biotechnol. 2016 Jan 18. doi: 10.1038/nbt.3437.
  PUBMED    26780180
REFERENCE   2 (bases 1 to 8323)
  AUTHORS   .
  TITLE     Direct Submission
  JOURNAL   Exported May 12, 2021 from SnapGene Server 1.1.58
            http://www.snapgene.com
FEATURES             Location/Qualifiers
     source          1..8323
                     /organism="synthetic DNA construct"
                     /mol_type="other DNA"
     promoter        87..1265
                     /label=EF-1-alpha promoter
                     /note="strong constitutive promoter for human elongation
                     factor EF-1-alpha"
     intron          318..1256
                     /label=EF-1-alpha intron A
                     /note="intron upstream of the start codon of human
                     EF-1-alpha"
     primer_bind     1213..1233
                     /label=EF1a-F
                     /note="Human elongation factor-1a promoter, forward primer"
     CDS             1278..1877
                     /codon_start=1
                     /gene="pac from Streptomyces alboniger"
                     /product="puromycin N-acetyltransferase"
                     /label=PuroR
                     /note="confers resistance to puromycin"
                     /translation="MTEYKPTVRLATRDDVPRAVRTLAAAFADYPATRHTVDPDRHIER
                     VTELQELFLTRVGLDIGKVWVADDGAAVAVWTTPESVEAGAVFAEIGPRMAELSGSRLA
                     AQQQMEGLLAPHRPKEPAWFLATVGVSPDHQGKGLGSAVVLPGVEAAERAGVPAFLETS
                     APRNLPFYERLGFTVTADVEVPEGPRTWCMTRKPGA"
     primer_bind     complement(1278..1297)
                     /label=Puro-R
                     /note="Puromycin resistance gene, reverse primer. Also
                     called puro-variant-R"
     primer_bind     1774..1794
                     /label=Puro-F
                     /note="Puromycin resistance gene, forward primer"
     misc_feature    1893..2481
                     /label=WPRE
                     /note="woodchuck hepatitis virus posttranscriptional
                     regulatory element"
     primer_bind     complement(1946..1966)
                     /label=WPRE-R
                     /note="WPRE, reverse primer"
     CDS             complement(2364..2375)
                     /codon_start=1
                     /product="Factor Xa recognition and cleavage site"
                     /label=Factor Xa site
                     /translation="IEGR"
     LTR             2553..2786
                     /label=3' LTR (Delta-U3)
                     /note="self-inactivating 3' long terminal repeat (LTR) from
                     HIV-1"
     polyA_signal    2864..2985
                     /label=SV40 poly(A) signal
                     /note="SV40 polyadenylation signal"
     primer_bind     complement(2901..2920)
                     /label=SV40pA-R
                     /note="SV40 polyA, reverse primer"
     primer_bind     2955..2974
                     /label=EBV-rev
                     /note="SV40 polyA terminator, reverse primer"
     rep_origin      3025..3160
                     /label=SV40 ori
                     /note="SV40 origin of replication"
     primer_bind     3087..3106
                     /label=SV40pro-F
                     /note="SV40 promoter/origin, forward primer"
     primer_bind     complement(3180..3199)
                     /label=T7
                     /note="T7 promoter, forward primer"
     promoter        complement(3181..3199)
                     /label=T7 promoter
                     /note="promoter for bacteriophage T7 RNA polymerase"
     primer_bind     complement(3209..3226)
                     /label=M13 Forward
                     /note="In lacZ gene. Also called M13-F20 or M13 (-21)
                     Forward"
     primer_bind     complement(3209..3225)
                     /label=M13 fwd
                     /note="common sequencing primer, one of multiple similar
                     variants"
     primer_bind     complement(3218..3240)
                     /label=M13/pUC Forward
                     /note="In lacZ gene"
     rep_origin      3367..3822
                     /direction=RIGHT
                     /label=f1 ori
                     /note="f1 bacteriophage origin of replication; arrow
                     indicates direction of (+) strand synthesis"
     primer_bind     complement(3454..3473)
                     /label=F1ori-R
                     /note="F1 origin, reverse primer"
     primer_bind     3664..3685
                     /label=F1ori-F
                     /note="F1 origin, forward primer"
     promoter        3848..3952
                     /gene="bla"
                     /label=AmpR promoter
     CDS             3953..4813
                     /codon_start=1
                     /gene="bla"
                     /product="beta-lactamase"
                     /label=AmpR
                     /note="confers resistance to ampicillin, carbenicillin, and
                     related antibiotics"
                     /translation="MSIQHFRVALIPFFAAFCLPVFAHPETLVKVKDAEDQLGARVGYI
                     ELDLNSGKILESFRPEERFPMMSTFKVLLCGAVLSRIDAGQEQLGRRIHYSQNDLVEYS
                     PVTEKHLTDGMTVRELCSAAITMSDNTAANLLLTTIGGPKELTAFLHNMGDHVTRLDRW
                     EPELNEAIPNDERDTTMPVAMATTLRKLLTGELLTLASRQQLIDWMEADKVAGPLLRSA
                     LPAGWFIADKSGAGERGSRGIIAALGPDGKPSRIVVIYTTGSQATMDERNRQIAEIGAS
                     LIKHW"
     primer_bind     complement(4171..4190)
                     /label=Amp-R
                     /note="Ampicillin resistance gene, reverse primer"
     rep_origin      4984..5572
                     /direction=RIGHT
                     /label=ori
                     /note="high-copy-number ColE1/pMB1/pBR322/pUC origin of
                     replication"
     primer_bind     5473..5492
                     /label=pBR322ori-F
                     /note="pBR322 origin, forward primer"
     primer_bind     5726..5743
                     /label=L4440
                     /note="L4440 vector, forward primer"
     protein_bind    5860..5881
                     /label=CAP binding site
                     /bound_moiety="E. coli catabolite activator protein"
                     /note="CAP binding activates transcription in the presence
                     of cAMP."
     promoter        5896..5926
                     /label=lac promoter
                     /note="promoter for the E. coli lac operon"
     protein_bind    5934..5950
                     /label=lac operator
                     /bound_moiety="lac repressor encoded by lacI"
                     /note="The lac repressor binds to the lac operator to
                     inhibit transcription in E. coli. This inhibition can be
                     relieved by adding lactose or
                     isopropyl-beta-D-thiogalactopyranoside (IPTG)."
     primer_bind     5939..5961
                     /label=M13/pUC Reverse
                     /note="In lacZ gene"
     primer_bind     5958..5974
                     /label=M13 rev
                     /note="common sequencing primer, one of multiple similar
                     variants"
     primer_bind     5958..5974
                     /label=M13 Reverse
                     /note="In lacZ gene. Also called M13-rev"
     primer_bind     5993..6013
                     /label=T3
                     /note="T3 promoter, forward primer"
     promoter        5995..6013
                     /label=T3 promoter
                     /note="promoter for bacteriophage T3 RNA polymerase"
     promoter        6041..6267
                     /label=RSV promoter
                     /note="Rous sarcoma virus enhancer/promoter"
     LTR             6268..6448
                     /label=5' LTR (truncated)
                     /note="truncated 5' long terminal repeat (LTR) from HIV-1"
     misc_feature    6495..6620
                     /label=HIV-1 Psi
                     /note="packaging signal of human immunodeficiency virus
                     type 1"
     misc_feature    7113..7346
                     /label=RRE
                     /note="The Rev response element (RRE) of HIV-1 allows for
                     Rev-dependent mRNA export from the nucleus to the
                     cytoplasm."
     CDS             7531..7575
                     /codon_start=1
                     /product="antigenic peptide corresponding to amino acids
                     655 to 669 of the HIV envelope protein gp41 (Lutje Hulsik
                     et al., 2013)"
                     /label=gp41 peptide
                     /note="recognized by the 2H10 single-chain llama nanobody"
                     /translation="KNEQELLELDKWASL"
     promoter        7753..7993
                     /label=U6 promoter
                     /note="RNA polymerase III promoter for human U6 snRNA"
     primer_bind     7753..7773
                     /label=hU6-F
                     /note="Human U6 promoter, forward primer"
     primer_bind     7924..7943
                     /label=LKO.1 5'
                     /note="Human U6 promoter, forward primer"
     misc_RNA        8023..8098
                     /label=gRNA scaffold
                     /note="guide RNA scaffold for the Streptococcus pyogenes
                     CRISPR/Cas9 system"
     misc_feature    8154..8271
                     /label=cPPT/CTS
                     /note="central polypurine tract and central termination
                     sequence of HIV-1"
ORIGIN
        1 cccgggtgca aagatggata aagttttaaa cagagaggaa tctttgcagc taatggacct
       61 tctaggtctt gaaaggagtg ggaattggct ccggtgcccg tcagtgggca gagcgcacat
      121 cgcccacagt ccccgagaag ttggggggag gggtcggcaa ttgatccggt gcctagagaa
      181 ggtggcgcgg ggtaaactgg gaaagtgatg tcgtgtactg gctccgcctt tttcccgagg
      241 gtgggggaga accgtatata agtgcagtag tcgccgtgaa cgttcttttt cgcaacgggt
      301 ttgccgccag aacacaggta agtgccgtgt gtggttcccg cgggcctggc ctctttacgg
      361 gttatggccc ttgcgtgcct tgaattactt ccacctggct gcagtacgtg attcttgatc
      421 ccgagcttcg ggttggaagt gggtgggaga gttcgaggcc ttgcgcttaa ggagcccctt
      481 cgcctcgtgc ttgagttgag gcctggcctg ggcgctgggg ccgccgcgtg cgaatctggt
      541 ggcaccttcg cgcctgtctc gctgctttcg ataagtctct agccatttaa aatttttgat
      601 gacctgctgc gacgcttttt ttctggcaag atagtcttgt aaatgcgggc caagatctgc
      661 acactggtat ttcggttttt ggggccgcgg gcggcgacgg ggcccgtgcg tcccagcgca
      721 catgttcggc gaggcggggc ctgcgagcgc ggccaccgag aatcggacgg gggtagtctc
      781 aagctggccg gcctgctctg gtgcctggcc tcgcgccgcc gtgtatcgcc ccgccctggg
      841 cggcaaggct ggcccggtcg gcaccagttg cgtgagcgga aagatggccg cttcccggcc
      901 ctgctgcagg gagctcaaaa tggaggacgc ggcgctcggg agagcgggcg ggtgagtcac
      961 ccacacaaag gaaaagggcc tttccgtcct cagccgtcgc ttcatgtgac tccacggagt
     1021 accgggcgcc gtccaggcac ctcgattagt tctcgagctt ttggagtacg tcgtctttag
     1081 gttgggggga ggggttttat gcgatggagt ttccccacac tgagtgggtg gagactgaag
     1141 ttaggccagc ttggcacttg atgtaattct ccttggaatt tgcccttttt gagtttggat
     1201 cttggttcat tctcaagcct cagacagtgg ttcaaagttt ttttcttcca tttcaggtgt
     1261 cgtgacgtac ggccaccatg accgagtaca agcccacggt gcgcctcgcc acccgcgacg
     1321 acgtccccag ggccgtacgc accctcgccg ccgcgttcgc cgactacccc gccacgcgcc
     1381 acaccgtcga tccggaccgc cacatcgagc gggtcaccga gctgcaagaa ctcttcctca
     1441 cgcgcgtcgg gctcgacatc ggcaaggtgt gggtcgcgga cgacggcgcc gccgtggcgg
     1501 tctggaccac gccggagagc gtcgaagcgg gggcggtgtt cgccgagatc ggcccgcgca
     1561 tggccgagtt gagcggttcc cggctggccg cgcagcaaca gatggaaggc ctcctggcgc
     1621 cgcaccggcc caaggagccc gcgtggttcc tggccaccgt cggagtctcg cccgaccacc
     1681 agggcaaggg tctgggcagc gccgtcgtgc tccccggagt ggaggcggcc gagcgcgccg
     1741 gggtgcccgc cttcctggag acctccgcgc cccgcaacct ccccttctac gagcggctcg
     1801 gcttcaccgt caccgccgac gtcgaggtgc ccgaaggacc gcgcacctgg tgcatgaccc
     1861 gcaagcccgg tgcctgaacg cgttaagtcg acaatcaacc tctggattac aaaatttgtg
     1921 aaagattgac tggtattctt aactatgttg ctccttttac gctatgtgga tacgctgctt
     1981 taatgccttt gtatcatgct attgcttccc gtatggcttt cattttctcc tccttgtata
     2041 aatcctggtt gctgtctctt tatgaggagt tgtggcccgt tgtcaggcaa cgtggcgtgg
     2101 tgtgcactgt gtttgctgac gcaaccccca ctggttgggg cattgccacc acctgtcagc
     2161 tcctttccgg gactttcgct ttccccctcc ctattgccac ggcggaactc atcgccgcct
     2221 gccttgcccg ctgctggaca ggggctcggc tgttgggcac tgacaattcc gtggtgttgt
     2281 cggggaaatc atcgtccttt ccttggctgc tcgcctgtgt tgccacctgg attctgcgcg
     2341 ggacgtcctt ctgctacgtc ccttcggccc tcaatccagc ggaccttcct tcccgcggcc
     2401 tgctgccggc tctgcggcct cttccgcgtc ttcgccttcg ccctcagacg agtcggatct
     2461 ccctttgggc cgcctccccg cgtcgacttt aagaccaatg acttacaagg cagctgtaga
     2521 tcttagccac tttttaaaag aaaagggggg actggaaggg ctaattcact cccaacgaag
     2581 acaagatctg ctttttgctt gtactgggtc tctctggtta gaccagatct gagcctggga
     2641 gctctctggc taactaggga acccactgct taagcctcaa taaagcttgc cttgagtgct
     2701 tcaagtagtg tgtgcccgtc tgttgtgtga ctctggtaac tagagatccc tcagaccctt
     2761 ttagtcagtg tggaaaatct ctagcagtac gtatagtagt tcatgtcatc ttattattca
     2821 gtatttataa cttgcaaaga aatgaatatc agagagtgag aggaacttgt ttattgcagc
     2881 ttataatggt tacaaataaa gcaatagcat cacaaatttc acaaataaag catttttttc
     2941 actgcattct agttgtggtt tgtccaaact catcaatgta tcttatcatg tctggctcta
     3001 gctatcccgc ccctaactcc gcccatcccg cccctaactc cgcccagttc cgcccattct
     3061 ccgccccatg gctgactaat tttttttatt tatgcagagg ccgaggccgc ctcggcctct
     3121 gagctattcc agaagtagtg aggaggcttt tttggaggcc tagggacgta cccaattcgc
     3181 cctatagtga gtcgtattac gcgcgctcac tggccgtcgt tttacaacgt cgtgactggg
     3241 aaaaccctgg cgttacccaa cttaatcgcc ttgcagcaca tccccctttc gccagctggc
     3301 gtaatagcga agaggcccgc accgatcgcc cttcccaaca gttgcgcagc ctgaatggcg
     3361 aatgggnnnn nnnnnnnnnn nnnnnnnnnn nnnnnnnnnn nnnnnnnnnn nnnnnnnnnn
     3421 nnnnnnnnnn nnnnnnnnnn nnnnnnnnnn nnnnnnnnnn nnnnnnnnnn nnnnnnnnnn
     3481 nnnnnnnnnn cnnnnnnnnn nnnnnnnnnn nnnnnnnnnn nnnnnnnnnn nnnnnnnnnn
     3541 nnnnnnnnnn nnnnnnnnnn nnnnnnnnnn nnnnnnnnnn nnannnnnnn nnnnnnnnnn
     3601 nnnnnnnnnn nnnnnnnnnn nnnnnnnnnn nncctttgac gttggagtcc acgttcttta
     3661 atagtggact cttgttccaa actggaacaa cactcaaccc tatctcggtc tattcttttg
     3721 atttataagg gattttgccg atttcggcct attggttaaa aaatgagctg atttaacaaa
     3781 aatttaacgc gaattttaac aaaatattaa cgcttacaat ttaggtggca cttttcgggg
     3841 aaatgtgcgc ggaaccccta tttgtttatt tttctaaata cattcaaata tgtatccgct
     3901 catgagacaa taaccctgat aaatgcttca ataatattga aaaaggaaga gtatgagtat
     3961 tcaacatttc cgtgtcgccc ttattccctt ttttgcggca ttttgccttc ctgtttttgc
     4021 tcacccagaa acgctggtga aagtaaaaga tgctgaagat cagttgggtg cacgagtggg
     4081 ttacatcgaa ctggatctca acagcggtaa gatccttgag agttttcgcc ccgaagaacg
     4141 ttttccaatg atgagcactt ttaaagttct gctatgtggc gcggtattat cccgtattga
     4201 cgccgggcaa gagcaactcg gtcgccgcat acactattct cagaatgact tggttgagta
     4261 ctcaccagtc acagaaaagc atcttacgga tggcatgaca gtaagagaat tatgcagtgc
     4321 tgccataacc atgagtgata acactgcggc caacttactt ctgacaacga tcggaggacc
     4381 gaaggagcta accgcttttt tgcacaacat gggggatcat gtaactcgcc ttgatcgttg
     4441 ggaaccggag ctgaatgaag ccataccaaa cgacgagcgt gacaccacga tgcctgtagc
     4501 aatggcaaca acgttgcgca aactattaac tggcgaacta cttactctag cttcccggca
     4561 acaattaata gactggatgg aggcggataa agttgcagga ccacttctgc gctcggccct
     4621 tccggctggc tggtttattg ctgataaatc tggagccggt gagcgtgggt ctcgcggtat
     4681 cattgcagca ctggggccag atggtaagcc ctcccgtatc gtagttatct acacgacggg
     4741 gagtcaggca actatggatg aacgaaatag acagatcgct gagataggtg cctcactgat
     4801 taagcattgg taactgtcag accaagttta ctcatatata ctttagattg atttaaaact
     4861 tcatttttaa tttaaaagga tctaggtgaa gatccttttt gataatctca tgaccaaaat
     4921 cccttaacgt gagttttcgt tccactgagc gtcagacccc gtagaaaaga tcaaaggatc
     4981 ttcttgagat cctttttttc tgcgcgtaat ctgctgcttg caaacaaaaa aaccaccgct
     5041 accagcggtg gtttgtttgc cggatcaaga gctaccaact ctttttccga aggtaactgg
     5101 cttcagcaga gcgcagatac caaatactgt tcttctagtg tagccgtagt taggccacca
     5161 cttcaagaac tctgtagcac cgcctacata cctcgctctg ctaatcctgt taccagtggc
     5221 tgctgccagt ggcgataagt cgtgtcttac cgggttggac tcaagacgat agttaccgga
     5281 taaggcgcag cggtcgggct gaacgggggg ttcgtgcaca cagcccagct tggagcgaac
     5341 gacctacacc gaactgagat acctacagcg tgagctatga gaaagcgcca cgcttcccga
     5401 agggagaaag gcggacaggt atccggtaag cggcagggtc ggaacaggag agcgcacgag
     5461 ggagcttcca gggggaaacg cctggtatct ttatagtcct gtcgggtttc gccacctctg
     5521 acttgagcgt cgatttttgt gatgctcgtc aggggggcgg agcctatgga aaaacgccag
     5581 caacgcggcc tttttacggt tcctggcctt ttgctggcct tttgctcaca tgttctttcc
     5641 tgcgttatcc cctgattctg tggataaccg tattaccgcc tttgagtgag ctgataccgc
     5701 tcgccgcagc cgaacgaccg agcgcagcga gtcagtgagc gaggaagcgg aagagcgccc
     5761 aatacgcaaa ccgcctctcc ccgcgcgttg gccgattcat taatgcagct ggcacgacag
     5821 gtttcccgac tggaaagcgg gcagtgagcg caacgcaatt aatgtgagtt agctcactca
     5881 ttaggcaccc caggctttac actttatgct tccggctcgt atgttgtgtg gaattgtgag
     5941 cggataacaa tttcacacag gaaacagcta tgaccatgat tacgccaagc gcgcaattaa
     6001 ccctcactaa agggaacaaa agctggagct gcaagcttaa tgtagtctta tgcaatactc
     6061 ttgtagtctt gcaacatggt aacgatgagt tagcaacatg ccttacaagg agagaaaaag
     6121 caccgtgcat gccgattggt ggaagtaagg tggtacgatc gtgccttatt aggaaggcaa
     6181 cagacgggtc tgacatggat tggacgaacc actgaattgc cgcattgcag agatattgta
     6241 tttaagtgcc tagctcgata cataaacggg tctctctggt tagaccagat ctgagcctgg
     6301 gagctctctg gctaactagg gaacccactg cttaagcctc aataaagctt gccttgagtg
     6361 cttcaagtag tgtgtgcccg tctgttgtgt gactctggta actagagatc cctcagaccc
     6421 ttttagtcag tgtggaaaat ctctagcagt ggcgcccgaa cagggacttg aaagcgaaag
     6481 ggaaaccaga ggagctctct cgacgcagga ctcggcttgc tgaagcgcgc acggcaagag
     6541 gcgaggggcg gcgactggtg agtacgccaa aaattttgac tagcggaggc tagaaggaga
     6601 gagatgggtg cgagagcgtc agtattaagc gggggagaat tagatcgcga tgggaaaaaa
     6661 ttcggttaag gccaggggga aagaaaaaat ataaattaaa acatatagta tgggcaagca
     6721 gggagctaga acgattcgca gttaatcctg gcctgttaga aacatcagaa ggctgtagac
     6781 aaatactggg acagctacaa ccatcccttc agacaggatc agaagaactt agatcattat
     6841 ataatacagt agcaaccctc tattgtgtgc atcaaaggat agagataaaa gacaccaagg
     6901 aagctttaga caagatagag gaagagcaaa acaaaagtaa gaccaccgca cagcaagcgg
     6961 ccgctgatct tcagacctgg aggaggagat atgagggaca attggagaag tgaattatat
     7021 aaatataaag tagtaaaaat tgaaccatta ggagtagcac ccaccaaggc aaagagaaga
     7081 gtggtgcaga gagaaaaaag agcagtggga ataggagctt tgttccttgg gttcttggga
     7141 gcagcaggaa gcactatggg cgcagcgtca atgacgctga cggtacaggc cagacaatta
     7201 ttgtctggta tagtgcagca gcagaacaat ttgctgaggg ctattgaggc gcaacagcat
     7261 ctgttgcaac tcacagtctg gggcatcaag cagctccagg caagaatcct ggctgtggaa
     7321 agatacctaa aggatcaaca gctcctgggg atttggggtt gctctggaaa actcatttgc
     7381 accactgctg tgccttggaa tgctagttgg agtaataaat ctctggaaca gatttggaat
     7441 cacacgacct ggatggagtg ggacagagaa attaacaatt acacaagctt aatacactcc
     7501 ttaattgaag aatcgcaaaa ccagcaagaa aagaatgaac aagaattatt ggaattagat
     7561 aaatgggcaa gtttgtggaa ttggtttaac ataacaaatt ggctgtggta tataaaatta
     7621 ttcataatga tagtaggagg cttggtaggt ttaagaatag tttttgctgt actttctata
     7681 gtgaatagag ttaggcaggg atattcacca ttatcgtttc agacccacct cccaaccccg
     7741 aggggaccca gagagggcct atttcccatg attccttcat atttgcatat acgatacaag
     7801 gctgttagag agataattag aattaatttg actgtaaaca caaagatatt agtacaaaat
     7861 acgtgacgta gaaagtaata atttcttggg tagtttgcag ttttaaaatt atgttttaaa
     7921 atggactatc atatgcttac cgtaacttga aagtatttcg atttcttggc tttatatatc
     7981 ttgtggaaag gacgaaacac cgagtaggtc tgatgttcga aggttttaga gctagaaata
     8041 gcaagttaaa ataaggctag tccgttatca acttgaaaaa gtggcaccga gtcggtgctt
     8101 ttttaagctt ggcgtaacta gatcttgaga caaatggcag tattcatcca caattttaaa
     8161 agaaaagggg ggattggggg gtacagtgca ggggaaagaa tagtagacat aatagcaaca
     8221 gacatacaaa ctaaagaatt acaaaaacaa attacaaaaa ttcaaaattt tcgggtttat
     8281 tacagggaca gcagagatcc actttggcgc cggctcgagg ggg
//
