>Addgene plasmid #75968 | MAPK3 gRNA (BRDN0001147667) | depositor partial sequence | sequence record 143428 | Target Sequence
AGTAGGTCTGATGTTCGAAG
