>Addgene plasmid #75968 | MAPK3 gRNA (BRDN0001147667) | addgene partial sequence | sequence record 184923 | hU6-F
ATACGTGACGTAGAAAGTAATAATTTCTTGGGTAGTTTGCAGTTTTAAAATTATGTTTTAAAATGGACTA
TCATATGCTTACCGTAACTTGAAAGTATTTCGATTTCTTGGCTTTATATATCTTGTGGAAAGGACGAAAC
ACCGAGTAGGTCTGATGTTCGAAGGTTTTAGAGCTAGAAATAGCAAGTTAAAATAAGGCTAGTCCGTTAT
CAACTTGAAAAAGTGGCACCGAGTCGGTGCTTTTTTAAGCTTGGCGTAACTAGATCTTGAGACAAATGGC
AGTATTCATCCACAATTTTAAAAGAAAAGGGGGGATTGGGGGGTACAGTGCAGGGGAAAGAATAGTAGAC
ATAATAGCAACAGACATACAAACTAAAGAATTACAAAAACAAATTACAAAAATTCAAAATTTTCGGGTTT
ATTACAGGGACAGCAGAGATCCACTTTGGCGCCGGCTCGAGGGGGCCCGGGTGCAAAGATGGATAAAGTT
TTAAACAGAGAGGAATCTTTGCAGCTAATGGACCTTCTANGTCTTGAAAGGAGTGGGAATTGGCTCCGGT
GCCCGTCAGT
